>Addgene plasmid #11611 | pIND-OPN-V5 | addgene partial sequence | sequence record 78882 | BGH-rev 5'-TAGAAGGCACAGTCGAGG-3'
TCCTAGACTCGAGCGGCCGCCACTGTGCTGGATCAACTCAATGGTGATGGTGATGATGACCGGTACGCGT
AGAATCGAGACCGAGGAGAGGGTTAGGGATAGGCTTACCTTCGAATGGGTGACCTCGAGCATTGACCTCA
GAAGATGCACTATCTAATTCATGAGAAATACGAAATTTCAGGTGTTTATCTTCTTCCTTACTTTTGGGGT
CTACAACCAGCATATCTTCATGGCTGTGAAATTCATGGCTGTGGAATTCACGGCTGACTTTGGAAAGTTC
CTGACTATCAATCACATCGGAATGCTCATTGCTCTCATCATTGGCTTTCCGCTTATATAATCTGGACTGC
TTGTGGCTGTGGGTTTCAGCACTCTGGTCATCCAGCTGACTCGTTTCATAACTGTCCTTCCCACGGCTGT
CCCAATCAGAAGGCGCGTTCAGGTCCTGGGCAACGGGGATGGCCTTGTATGCACCATTCAACTCCTCGCT
TTCCATGTGTGAGGTGATGTCCTTGTCTGTAGCATCAGGGTACTGGATGTCAGGTCTGCGAAACTTCTTA
GATTTTGACCTCAGTCCATAAACCACACTATCACCTCGGCCATCATATGTGTCTACTGTGGGGACAACTG
GAGTGAAAACTTCGGTTGCTGGCAGGTCCGTGGGAAAATCAGTGACCAGTTCATCAGATTCATCAGAATG
GTGAGACTCATCAGACTGGTGAGAATCATCAGTGTCATCTACATCATCAGAGTCGTTCGAGTCAATGGAG
TCCTGGCTGTCCACATGGTCATCATCATCTTCATCATCCATATCATCCATGTGGTCATGGCTTTCGTTGG
ACTTACTTGGAAGGGTCTCTTGTTTAAAGTCATTGGTTTCTTCAGAGGACACAGCATTCTGCTTTTCCTC
AGAACTTCCAGAATCAGCCTGTT
