>Addgene plasmid #11611 | pIND-OPN-V5 | addgene partial sequence | sequence record 78888 | Ecdysone-Fwd 5'-CTCTGAATACTTTCAACAAGTTAC-3'
AGCGTTTAACTTAAGCTTGCCGCCACCATGAGAATTGCAGTGATTTGCTTTCTCCTCCTAGGCATCACCT
GTGCCATACCAGTTAAACAGGCTGATTCTGGAAGTTCTGAGGAAAAGCAGAATGCTGTGTCCTCTGAAGA
AACCAATGACTTTAAACAAGAGACCCTTCCAAGTAAGTCCAACGAAAGCCATGACCACATGGATGATATG
GATGATGAAGATGATGATGACCATGTGGACAGCCAGGACTCCATTGACTCGAACGACTCTGATGATGTAG
ATGACACTGATGATTCTCACCAGTCTGATGAGTCTCACCATTCTGATGAATCTGATGAACTGGTCACTGA
TTTTCCCACGGACCTGCCAGCAACCGAAGTTTTCACTCCAGTTGTCCCCACAGTAGACACATATGATGGC
CGAGGTGATAGTGTGGTTTATGGACTGAGGTCAAAATCTAAGAAGTTTCGCAGACCTGACATCCAGTACC
CTGATGCTACAGACAAGGACATCACCTCACACATGGAAAGCGAGGAGTTGAATGGTGCATACAAGGCCAT
CCCCGTTGCCCAGGACCTGAACGCGCCTTCTGATTGGGACAGCCGTGGGAAGGACAGTTATGAAACGAGT
CAGCTGGATGACCAGAGTGCTGAAACCCACAGCCACAAGCAGTCCAGATTATATAAGCGGAAAGCCAATG
ATGAGAGCAATGAGCATTCCGATGTGATTGATAGTCAGGAACTTTCCAAAGTCAGCCGTGAATTCCACAG
CCATGAATTTCACAGCCATGAAGATATGCTGGTTGTAGACCCCAAAAGTAAGGAAGAAGATAAACACCTG
AAATTTCGTATTTCTCATGAATTAGATAGTGCATCTTCTGAGGTCAATGCTCGAGGTCACCCATTCGAA
