[The description below was written by a language model from this plasmid's Addgene catalogue record.]
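Description:
pIND-OPN-V5 is a mammalian expression plasmid for ecdysone-inducible production of human osteopontin (OPN, encoded by SPP1). It is built on the commercial pIND backbone of about 5 kb. In bacteria it is a high-copy plasmid selected with ampicillin, and in mammalian cells a neomycin resistance marker allows stable transfectants to be selected with G418. The record gives no feature table, so the promoter and origin elements are not itemised. In vectors of this class, the insert generally sits downstream of ecdysone response elements coupled to a minimal promoter. Transcription therefore stays low until an ecdysone analogue activates a heterodimeric ecdysone receptor/RXR, which is normally supplied from a separate plasmid or a receptor-expressing cell line. The use of a BGH reverse sequencing primer suggests a bovine growth hormone polyadenylation region lies 3′ of the insert.

The insert of about 900 bp carries the osteopontin coding sequence, cloned between HindIII and EcoRV sites that were both preserved. It is fused at its C terminus to a V5 epitope and a His tag, which allow antibody detection of the protein and its purification by metal-affinity methods. Repository sequencing found two amino-acid differences from the GenBank reference protein, C9L and E160K. These should be taken into account when interpreting results, as the record does not say whether they were intended or whether they affect function. The construct suits experiments that need regulated, dose- or time-controlled expression of tagged osteopontin in cultured mammalian cells, although the record does not describe a specific application.
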