Addgene plasmid #11611: pIND-OPN-V5
Depositing lab: Steven Johnson. Depositing organization: University of Pennsylvania.
Backbone
  Vector backbone: pIND
  Backbone manufacturer: Invitrogen
  Backbone size w/o insert (bp): 5000
  Vector type: Mammalian Expression ; Ecdysone Inducible
  Selectable markers: Neomycin (select with G418)
Growth in bacteria
  Bacterial resistance: Ampicillin, 100 μg/mL
  Growth temperature: 37°C
  Growth strain: DH5alpha
  Copy number: High Copy
Gene/Insert
  Gene/Insert name: Osteopontin (alt name: OPN)
  Species: H. sapiens (human)
  Insert size (bp): 902
  Mutation: C9L and E160K
  GenBank ID: NM_001040060.1 NP_001035149.1
  Entrez Gene: SPP1 (a.k.a. BNSP, BSPI, ETA-1, OPN)
  Tag / fusion protein: V5 (C terminal on insert); His (C terminal on insert)
  Cloning method: Restriction Enzyme; 5′ cloning site Hind III (not destroyed); 3′ cloning site Eco RV (not destroyed)
  Sequencing primers: 5′ Ecdysone-Fwd (5'-CTCTGAATACTTTCAACAAGTTAC-3'); 3′ BGH-rev
Terms and licenses: Academic/Nonprofit Terms; Industry Terms: Not Available to Industry
Depositor comments: Please note that Addgene's sequencing results identified C9L and E160K mutations in the OPN (SPP1) sequence when compared to GenBank reference sequence NP_001035149.1
How to cite: pIND-OPN-V5 was a gift from Steven Johnson (Addgene plasmid # 11611 ; http://n2t.net/addgene:11611 ; RRID:Addgene_11611)
